>Addgene plasmid #80809 | pME-memGFP-P2A | depositor full sequence | sequence record 153015 | Insert from SIBRintron pcr sequence 13 to 1546 Backbone from pDONR221 2896 to 651
CTTTCCTGCGTTATCCCCTGATTCTGTGGATAACCGTATTACCGCCTTTGAGTGAGCTGATACCGCTCGC
CGCAGCCGAACGACCGAGCGCAGCGAGTCAGTGAGCGAGGAAGCGGAAGAGCGCCCAATACGCAAACCGC
CTCTCCCCGCGCGTTGGCCGATTCATTAATGCAGCTGGCACGACAGGTTTCCCGACTGGAAAGCGGGCAG
TGAGCGCAACGCAATTAATACGCGTACCGCTAGCCAGGAAGAGTTTGTAGAAACGCAAAAAGGCCATCCG
TCAGGATGGCCTTCTGCTTAGTTTGATGCCTGGCAGTTTATGGCGGGCGTCCTGCCCGCCACCCTCCGGG
CCGTTGCTTCACAACGTTCAAATCCGCTCCCGGCGGATTTGTCCTACTCAGGAGAGCGTTCACCGACAAA
CAACAGATAAAACGAAAGGCCCAGTCTTCCGACTGAGCCTTTCGTTTTATTTGATGCCTGGCAGTTCCCT
ACTCTCGCGTTAACGCTAGCATGGATGTTTTCCCAGTCACGACGTTGTAAAACGACGGCCAGTCTTAAGC
TCGGGCCCCAAATAATGATTTTATTTTGACTGATAGTGACCTGTTCGTTGCAACAAATTGATGAGCAATG
CTTTTTTATAATGCCAACTTTGTACAAAAAAGCAGGCTGCCACCATGGGCTGTGTGCAATGTAAGGATAA
AGAAGCAACAAAACTGACGGTGAGCAAGGGCGAGGAGCTGTTCACCGGGGTGGTGCCCATCCTGGTCGAG
CTGGACGGCGACGTAAACGGCCACAAGTTCAGCGTGTCCGGCGAGGGCGAGGGCGATGCCACCTACGGCA
AGCTGACCCTGAAGTTCATCTGCACCACCGGCAAGCTGCCCGTGCCCTGGCCCACCCTCGTGACCACCCT
GACCTACGGCGTGCAGTGCTTCAGCCGCTACCCCGACCACATGAAGCAGCACGACTTCTTCAAGTCCGCC
ATGCCCGAAGGCTACGTCCAGGAGCGCACCATCTTCTTCAAGGACGACGGCAACTACAAGACCCGCGCCG
AGGTGAAGTTCGAGGGCGACACCCTGGTGAACCGCATCGAGCTGAAGGGCATCGACTTCAAGGAGGACGG
CAACATCCTGGGGCACAAGCTGGAGTACAACTACAACAGCCACAACGTCTATATCATGGCCGACAAGCAG
AAGAACGGCATCAAGGTGAACTTCAAGATCCGCCACAACATCGAGGACGGCAGCGTGCAGCTCGCCGACC
ACTACCAGCAGAACACCCCCATCGGCGACGGCCCCGTGCTGCTGCCCGACAACCACTACCTGAGCACCCA
GTCCGCCCTGAGCAAAGACCCCAACGAGAAGCGCGATCACATGGTCCTGCTGGAGTTCGTGACCGCCGCC
GGGATCACTCTCGGCATGGACGAGCTGTACAAGGAATTTGGATCCGGAGCCACGAACTTCTCTCTGTTAA
AGCAAGCAGGAGACGTGGAAGAAAACCCCGGTCCTTACCCAGCTTTCTTGTACAAAGTTGGCATTATAAG
AAAGCATTGCTTATCAATTTGTTGCAACGAACAGGTCACTATCAGTCAAAATAAAATCATTATTTGCCAT
CCAGCTGATATCCCCTATAGTGAGTCGTATTACATGGTCATAGCTGTTTCCTGGCAGCTCTGGCCCGTGT
CTCAAAATCTCTGATGTTACATTGCACAAGATAAAAATATATCATCATGAACAATAAAACTGTCTGCTTA
CATAAACAGTAATACAAGGGGTGTTATGAGCCATATTCAACGGGAAACGTCGAGGCCGCGATTAAATTCC
AACATGGATGCTGATTTATATGGGTATAAATGGGCTCGCGATAATGTCGGGCAATCAGGTGCGACAATCT
ATCGCTTGTATGGGAAGCCCGATGCGCCAGAGTTGTTTCTGAAACATGGCAAAGGTAGCGTTGCCAATGA
TGTTACAGATGAGATGGTCAGACTAAACTGGCTGACGGAATTTATGCCTCTTCCGACCATCAAGCATTTT
ATCCGTACTCCTGATGATGCATGGTTACTCACCACTGCGATCCCCGGAAAAACAGCATTCCAGGTATTAG
AAGAATATCCTGATTCAGGTGAAAATATTGTTGATGCGCTGGCAGTGTTCCTGCGCCGGTTGCATTCGAT
TCCTGTTTGTAATTGTCCTTTTAACAGCGATCGCGTATTTCGTCTCGCTCAGGCGCAATCACGAATGAAT
AACGGTTTGGTTGATGCGAGTGATTTTGATGACGAGCGTAATGGCTGGCCTGTTGAACAAGTCTGGAAAG
AAATGCATAAACTTTTGCCATTCTCACCGGATTCAGTCGTCACTCATGGTGATTTCTCACTTGATAACCT
TATTTTTGACGAGGGGAAATTAATAGGTTGTATTGATGTTGGACGAGTCGGAATCGCAGACCGATACCAG
GATCTTGCCATCCTATGGAACTGCCTCGGTGAGTTTTCTCCTTCATTACAGAAACGGCTTTTTCAAAAAT
ATGGTATTGATAATCCTGATATGAATAAATTGCAGTTTCATTTGATGCTCGATGAGTTTTTCTAATCAGA
ATTGGTTAATTGGTTGTAACACTGGCAGAGCATTACGCTGACTTGACGGGACGGCGCAAGCTCATGACCA
AAATCCCTTAACGTGAGTTACGCGTCGTTCCACTGAGCGTCAGACCCCGTAGAAAAGATCAAAGGATCTT
CTTGAGATCCTTTTTTTCTGCGCGTAATCTGCTGCTTGCAAACAAAAAAACCACCGCTACCAGCGGTGGT
TTGTTTGCCGGATCAAGAGCTACCAACTCTTTTTCCGAAGGTAACTGGCTTCAGCAGAGCGCAGATACCA
AATACTGTTCTTCTAGTGTAGCCGTAGTTAGGCCACCACTTCAAGAACTCTGTAGCACCGCCTACATACC
TCGCTCTGCTAATCCTGTTACCAGTGGCTGCTGCCAGTGGCGATAAGTCGTGTCTTACCGGGTTGGACTC
AAGACGATAGTTACCGGATAAGGCGCAGCGGTCGGGCTGAACGGGGGGTTCGTGCACACAGCCCAGCTTG
GAGCGAACGACCTACACCGAACTGAGATACCTACAGCGTGAGCTATGAGAAAGCGCCACGCTTCCCGAAG
GGAGAAAGGCGGACAGGTATCCGGTAAGCGGCAGGGTCGGAACAGGAGAGCGCACGAGGGAGCTTCCAGG
GGGAAACGCCTGGTATCTTTATAGTCCTGTCGGGTTTCGCCACCTCTGACTTGAGCGTCGATTTTTGTGA
TGCTCGTCAGGGGGGCGGAGCCTATGGAAAAACGCCAGCAACGCGGCCTTTTTACGGTTCCTGGCCTTTT
GCTGGCCTTTTGCTCACATGTT
Features (pLannotate 1.2.2; 11 found; start..end, strand, type, name):
    121..213     +  CDS            lacI (fragment): lac repressor; lacI; The lac repressor binds to the lac operator to inhibit transcription in E. coli. This inhibition can be relieved by adding lactose or isopropyl-β-D-thiogalactopyranoside (IPTG).
    268..295     -  terminator     rrnB T2 terminator: transcription terminator T2 from the E. coli rrnB gene
    427..470     +  terminator     rrnB T1 terminator: Escherichia coli rrnB; transcription terminator T1 from the E. coli rrnB gene
    517..553     -  CDS            lacZα (fragment): LacZα fragment of β-galactosidase; lacZ fragment
    569..668     +  protein_bind   attL1: mutant version of attL; recombination site for the Gateway® LR reaction LR Clonase™
    720..1433    +  CDS            EGFP: EGFP is a basic (constitutively fluorescent) green fluorescent protein published in 1996, derived from Aequorea victoria. It is reported to be a rapidly-maturing weak dimer with moderate acid sensitivity.
   1449..1505    +  CDS            P2A: 2A peptide from porcine teschovirus-1 polyprotein Eukaryotic ribosomes fail to insert a peptide bond between the Gly and Pro residues, yielding separate polypeptides.
   1507..1606    -  protein_bind   attL2: mutant version of attL; recombination site for the Gateway® LR reaction LR Clonase™
   1624..1642    -  promoter       T7 promoter: promoter for bacteriophage T7 RNA polymerase
   1776..2585    +  CDS            KanR: aminoglycoside phosphotransferase; aph(3')-Ia; confers resistance to kanamycin in bacteria or G418 (Geneticin®) in eukaryotes
   2732..3320    +  rep_origin     ori: high-copy-number ColE1/pMB1/pBR322/pUC origin of replication
