[The description below was written by a language model from this plasmid's Addgene catalogue record and pLannotate feature annotations shown in this document.]
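Description:
pME-memGFP-P2A is a Gateway middle entry clone built on the pDONR221 backbone, part of a MultiSite Gateway toolkit for assembling vertebrate expression constructs. It is propagated in E. coli from a high-copy ColE1/pUC-type origin under kanamycin selection (KanR, aminoglycoside phosphotransferase). The backbone also contributes rrnB T1 and T2 terminators upstream of the cloning region, which insulate the insert from read-through transcription, small lacI and lacZα remnants, and a T7 promoter lying outside attL2. Although catalogued as a mammalian expression vector, the annotated sequence shows no eukaryotic promoter or polyadenylation signal. Expression therefore depends on recombining the cassette with other elements into a destination vector.

The payload sits between attL1 and attL2, the sites used in the LR Clonase reaction. It consists of an EGFP coding sequence preceded by a short unannotated stretch, where the record places the Fyn myristoylation domain. This N-terminal lipidation signal targets GFP to membranes, giving "memGFP". The reading frame has no stop codon and continues into a porcine teschovirus P2A peptide just before attL2. After recombination with an in-frame 3' entry coding sequence, ribosomal skipping at P2A should yield membrane-labelling GFP and a second, separate protein from a single transcript. This allows expressing cells to be marked and their outlines visualised.

The catalogue fields and the sequence record do not fully agree. The catalogue lists a total size of 4,051 bp, a 1,533 bp insert and an eSIBR cassette modification, whereas the annotated depositor sequence is 3,382 nt and shows no intron or SIBR feature. The presence of that cassette cannot be confirmed from the feature table.
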