Addgene plasmid #80809: pME-memGFP-P2A
Purpose: Fyn myristoylation domain fused to N-terminus of GFP (memGFP) without stop codon, followed by P2A
Depositing lab: Philip Washbourne. Publication: A MultiSite Gateway Toolkit for Rapid Cloning of Vertebrate Expression Constructs with Diverse Research Applications. Fowler DK, Stewart S, Seredick S, Eisen JS, Stankunas K, Washbourne P. PLoS One. 2016 Aug 8;11(8):e0159277. doi: 10.1371/journal.pone.0159277. eCollection 2016. PONE-D-16-19476 PubMed 27500400.
Backbone
  Vector backbone: pDONR221
  Backbone manufacturer: Invitrogen
  Backbone size w/o insert (bp): 2518
  Total vector size (bp): 4051
  Modifications to backbone: eSIBR cassette
  Vector type: Mammalian Expression
Growth in bacteria
  Bacterial resistance: Kanamycin, 50 μg/mL
  Growth temperature: 37°C
  Growth strain: DH5alpha
  Copy number: Unknown
Gene/Insert
  Gene/Insert name: pME-memGFP-P2A
  Insert size (bp): 1533
  Cloning method: Gateway Cloning
  Sequencing primers: 5′ M13(20)F; 3′ M13R
Terms and licenses: Academic/Nonprofit Terms; Industry Terms: Not Available to Industry
How to cite: pME-memGFP-P2A was a gift from Philip Washbourne (Addgene plasmid # 80809 ; http://n2t.net/addgene:80809 ; RRID:Addgene_80809)
