>Addgene plasmid #80809 | pME-memGFP-P2A | addgene partial sequence | sequence record 161336 | M13-F20 5'-TGTAAAACGACGGCCAGT-3'
ATGATTTTATTTTGACTGATAGTGACCTGTTCGTTGCAACAAATTGATGAGCAATGCTTTTTTATAATGC
CAACTTTGTACAAAAAAGCAGGCTGCCACCATGGGCTGTGTGCAATGTAAGGATAAAGAAGCAACAAAAC
TGACGGTGAGCAAGGGCGAGGAGCTGTTCACCGGGGTGGTGCCCATCCTGGTCGAGCTGGACGGCGACGT
AAACGGCCACAAGTTCAGCGTGTCCGGCGAGGGCGAGGGCGATGCCACCTACGGCAAGCTGACCCTGAAG
TTCATCTGCACCACCGGCAAGCTGCCCGTGCCCTGGCCCACCCTCGTGACCACCCTGACCTACGGCGTGC
AGTGCTTCAGCCGCTACCCCGACCACATGAAGCAGCACGACTTCTTCAAGTCCGCCATGCCCGAAGGCTA
CGTCCAGGAGCGCACCATCTTCTTCAAGGACGACGGCAACTACAAGACCCGCGCCGAGGTGAAGTTCGAG
GGCGACACCCTGGTGAACCGCATCGAGCTGAAGGGCATCGACTTCAAGGAGGACGGCAACATCCTGGGGC
ACAAGCTGGAGTACAACTACAACAGCCACAACGTCTATATCATGGCCGACAAGCAGAAGAACGGCATCAA
GGTGAACTTCAAGATCCGCCACAACATCGAGGACGGCAGCGTGCAGCTCGCCGACCACTACCAGCAGAAC
ACCCCCATCGGCGACGGCCCCGTGCTGCTGCCCGACAACCACTACCTGAGCACCCAGTCCGCCCTGAGCA
AAGACCCCAACGAGAAGCGCGATCACATGGTCCTGCTGGAGTTCGTGACCGCCGCCGGGATCACTCTCGG
CATGGACGAGC
