>Addgene plasmid #80809 | pME-memGFP-P2A | addgene partial sequence | sequence record 161337 | M13-Rev 5'-CAGGAAACAGCTATGACC-3'
AATAATGATTTTATTTTGACTGATAGTGACCTGTTCGTTGCAACAAATTGATAAGCAATGCTTTCTTATA
ATGCCAACTTTGTACAAGAAAGCTGGGTAAGGACCGGGGTTTTCTTCCACGTCTCCTGCTTGCTTTAACA
GAGAGAAGTTCGTGGCTCCGGATCCAAATTCCTTGTACAGCTCGTCCATGCCGAGAGTGATCCCGGCGGC
GGTCACGAACTCCAGCAGGACCATGTGATCGCGCTTCTCGTTGGGGTCTTTGCTCAGGGCGGACTGGGTG
CTCAGGTAGTGGTTGTCGGGCAGCAGCACGGGGCCGTCGCCGATGGGGGTGTTCTGCTGGTAGTGGTCGG
CGAGCTGCACGCTGCCGTCCTCGATGTTGTGGCGGATCTTGAAGTTCACCTTGATGCCGTTCTTCTGCTT
GTCGGCCATGATATAGACGTTGTGGCTGTTGTAGTTGTACTCCAGCTTGTGCCCCAGGATGTTGCCGTCC
TCCTTGAAGTCGATGCCCTTCAGCTCGATGCGGTTCACCAGGGTGTCGCCCTCGAACTTCACCTCGGCGC
GGGTCTTGTAGTTGCCGTCGTCCTTGAAGAAGATGGTGCGCTCCTGGACGTAGCCTTCGGGCATGGCGGA
CTTGAAGAAGTCGTGCTGCTTCATGTGGTCGGGGTAGCGGCTGAAGCACTGCACGCCGTAGGTCAGGGTG
GTCACGAGGGTGGGCCAGGGCACGGGCAGCT
